>Addgene plasmid #134235 | pZS077 | addgene full sequence | sequence record 271842 | Addgene NGS Result
AAAACGCCAGCAACGCGGCCTTTTTACGGTTCCTGGCCTTTTGCTGGCCTTTTGCTCACATGTTCTTTCC
TGCGTTATCCCCTGATTCTGTGGATAACCGTATTACCGCCTTTGAGTGAGCTGATACCGCTCGCCGCAGC
CGAACGACCGAGCGCAGCGAGTCAGTGAGCGAGGAAGCGGAAGAGCGCCTGATGCGGTATTTTCTCCTTA
CGCATCTGTGCGGTATTTCACACCGCATAAATTCCGACACCATCGAATGGCGCAAAACCTTTCGCGGTAT
GGCATGATAGCGCCCGGAAGAGAGTCAATTCAGGGTGGTGAATGTGAAACCAGTAACGTTATACGATGTC
GCAGAGTATGCCGGTGTCTCTTATCAGACCGTTTCCCGCGTGGTGAACCAGGCCAGCCACGTTTCTGCGA
AAACGCGGGAAAAAGTGGAAGCGGCGATGGCGGAGCTGAATTACATTCCCAACCGCGTGGCACAACAACT
GGCGGGCAAACAGTCGTTGCTGATTGGCGTTGCCACCTCCAGTCTGGCCCTGCACGCGCCGTCGCAAATT
GTCGCGGCGATTAAATCTCGCGCCGATCAACTGGGTGCCAGCGTGGTGGTGTCGATGGTAGAACGAAGCG
GCGTCGAAGCCTGTAAAGCGGCGGTGCACAATCTTCTCGCGCAACGCGTCAGTGGGCTGATCATTAACTA
TCCGCTGGATGACCAGGATGCCATTGCTGTGGAAGCTGCCTGCACTAATGTTCCGGCGTTATTTCTTGAT
GTCTCTGACCAGACACCCATCAACAGTATTATTTTCTCCCATGAAGACGGTACGCGACTGGGCGTGGAGC
ATCTGGTCGCATTGGGTCACCAGCAAATCGCGCTGTTAGCGGGCCCATTAAGTTCTGTCTCGGCGCGTCT
GCGTCTGGCTGGCTGGCATAAATATCTCACTCGCAATCAAATTCAGCCGATAGCGGAACGGGAAGGCGAC
TGGAGTGCCATGTCCGGTTTTCAACAAACCATGCAAATGCTGAATGAGGGCATCGTTCCCACTGCGATGC
TGGTTGCCAACGATCAGATGGCGCTGGGCGCAATGCGCGCCATTACCGAGTCCGGGCTGCGCGTTGGTGC
GGATATCTCGGTAGTGGGATACGACGATACCGAAGACAGCTCATGTTATATCCCGCCGTTAACCACCATC
AAACAGGATTTTCGCCTGCTGGGGCAAACCAGCGTGGACCGCTTGCTGCAACTCTCTCAGGGCCAGGCGG
TGAAGGGCAATCAGCTGTTGCCCGTCTCACTGGTGAAAAGAAAAACCACGCTAGCGCCCAATACGCAAAC
CGCCTCTCCCCGCGCGTTGGCCGATTCATTAATGCAGCTGGCACGACAGGTTTCCCGACTGGAAAGCGGG
CAGTGAGCGCAACGCAATTAATGTAAGTTAGCTCACTCATTAGGCACCCCAGGCTTTACACTTTATGCTT
CCGGCTCGTATGTTGTGTGGAATTGTGAGCGGATAACAATTTCACACAGGAAACAGCTATGACCATGATT
ACGGATTCACTGGCCGTCGTTTTACAACGTCGTGACTGGGAAAACCCTGGCGTTACCCAACTTAATCGCC
TTGCAGCACATCCCCCTTTCGCCAGCTGGCGTAATAGCGAAGAGGCCCGCACCGATCGCCCTTCCCAACA
GTTGCGCAGCCTGAATGGCGAATGGCGCTTTGCCTGGTTTCCGGCACCAGAAGCGGTGCCGGAAAGCTGG
CTGGAGTGCGATCTTCCTGAGGCCGATACTGTCGTCGTCCCCTCAAACTGGCAGATGCACGGTTACGATG
CGCCCATCTACACCAACGTGACCTATCCCATTACGGTCAATCCGCCGTTTGTTCCCACGGAGAATCCGAC
GGGTTGTTACTCGCTCACATTTAATGTTGATGAAAGCTGGCTACAGGAAGGCCAGACGCGAATTATTTTT
GATGGCGTTGGAATTAGCTTATCGACTGCACGGTGCACCAATGCTTCTGGCGTCAGGCAGCCATCGGAAG
CTGTGGTATGGCTGTGCAGGTCGTAAATCACTGCATAATTCGTGTCGCTCAAGGCGCACTCCCGTTCTGG
ATAATGTTTTTTGCGCCGACATCATAACGGTTCTGGCAAATATTCTGAAATGAGCTGTTGACAATTAATC
ATCGGCTCGTATAATGTGTGGAATTGTGAGCGGATAACAATTTCACACAGGAAACAGTATTCATGTCCCC
TATACTAGGTTATTGGAAAATTAAGGGCCTTGTGCAACCCACTCGACTTCTTTTGGAATATCTTGAAGAA
AAATATGAAGAGCATTTGTATGAGCGCGATGAAGGTGATAAATGGCGAAACAAAAAGTTTGAATTGGGTT
TGGAGTTTCCCAATCTTCCTTATTATATTGATGGTGATGTTAAATTAACACAGTCTATGGCCATCATACG
TTATATAGCTGACAAGCACAACATGTTGGGTGGTTGTCCAAAAGAGCGTGCAGAGATTTCAATGCTTGAA
GGAGCGGTTTTGGATATTAGATACGGTGTTTCGAGAATTGCATATAGTAAAGACTTTGAAACTCTCAAAG
TTGATTTTCTTAGCAAGCTACCTGAAATGCTGAAAATGTTCGAAGATCGTTTATGTCATAAAACATATTT
AAATGGTGATCATGTAACCCATCCTGACTTCATGTTGTATGACGCTCTTGATGTTGTTTTATACATGGAC
CCAATGTGCCTGGATGCGTTCCCAAAATTAGTTTGTTTTAAAAAACGTATTGAAGCTATCCCACAAATTG
ATAAGTACTTGAAATCCAGCAAGTATATAGCATGGCCTTTGCAGGGCTGGCAAGCCACGTTTGGTGGTGG
CGACCATCCTCCAAAATCGGATCTGGAAGTTCTGTTCCAGGGGCCCCTGGGATCCATGTCAGCAGAAAAG
GAAAGAAGATACCAGGAACTCTACAAGAATCGCTTTGTGAATCCCATTGATCAAGGCATTGGCAGGCGTA
CAGGATGGGTGCTTAACAAGGAGGTGCGTAAGGACAGTGAAGGCTTTGAGTTATTTGATGACTACTGGTC
AGATTCTGGTGAGGAGAGTGTTGATGACTTGTCCCTTCATGCCAACAAAGAAAATAAAGGGAGACCGTAC
AAGCTGAGTTCTCCCATAAAGCACATGCCAGACTTTACTCCGAGTTCTCGGGCCAGCACAGATGTGGAAC
CCTTGTCTGATGTTGTCTCCAAAACAGTCACTTCAAATTCCACTCTGACCAAAGCTTCAAATAATCTTTC
AAAGATTGCCAAGTCAGTTAAAGCGGATCAGGCTAAAACTAACGAAGAGCCGTTGGCTATAGAGAGGGAG
AATGGCATAACCAGGGAGGAAGGTGATGCTGGAGATGAAGCGACAACACCAGGCCGAGAGGAAGGCGGTA
TTCAAGAGTCAGACATCACTGGAAGCATTATTAAAGGAGGAAATTCTTTCCAGGTTCCCAACTCTGCACT
TCAGGAATTCAAGACCAAGACAAGGTTAAGCTTTGGTAATGACGTTGACGATACACCAAAAAGGAGATCC
ACAAATGGAACATCATCAAGAGCAGTCGGGAGTCAAAGCGATGAGGAGAGTGTCTCATCGGATACCACCT
TGAAAGGATCTCAGTCTGATGTGAACTTGGACGGCTAACTCGAGCGGCCGCATCGTGACTGACTGACGAT
CTGCCTCGCGCGTTTCGGTGATGACGGTGAAAACCTCTGACACATGCAGCTCCCGGAGACGGTCACAGCT
TGTCTGTAAGCGGATGCCGGGAGCAGACAAGCCCGTCAGGGCGCGTCAGCGGGTGTTGGCGGGTGTCGGG
GCGCAGCCATGACCCAGTCACGTAGCGATAGCGGAGTGTATAATTCTTGAAGACGAAAGGGCCTCGTGAT
ACGCCTATTTTTATAGGTTAATGTCATGATAATAATGGTTTCTTAGACGTCAGGTGGCACTTTTCGGGGA
AATGTGCGCGGAACCCCTATTTGTTTATTTTTCTAAATACATTCAAATATGTATCCGCTCATGAGACAAT
AACCCTGATAAATGCTTCAATAATATTGAAAAAGGAAGAGTATGAGTATTCAACATTTCCGTGTCGCCCT
TATTCCCTTTTTTGCGGCATTTTGCCTTCCTGTTTTTGCTCACCCAGAAACGCTGGTGAAAGTAAAAGAT
GCTGAAGATCAGTTGGGTGCACGAGTGGGTTACATCGAACTGGATCTCAACAGCGGTAAGATCCTTGAGA
GTTTTCGCCCCGAAGAACGTTTTCCAATGATGAGCACTTTTAAAGTTCTGCTATGTGGCGCGGTATTATC
CCGTGTTGACGCCGGGCAAGAGCAACTCGGTCGCCGCATACACTATTCTCAGAATGACTTGGTTGAGTAC
TCACCAGTCACAGAAAAGCATCTTACGGATGGCATGACAGTAAGAGAATTATGCAGTGCTGCCATAACCA
TGAGTGATAACACTGCGGCCAACTTACTTCTGACAACGATCGGAGGACCGAAGGAGCTAACCGCTTTTTT
GCACAACATGGGGGATCATGTAACTCGCCTTGATCGTTGGGAACCGGAGCTGAATGAAGCCATACCAAAC
GACGAGCGTGACACCACGATGCCTGCAGCAATGGCAACAACGTTGCGCAAACTATTAACTGGCGAACTAC
TTACTCTAGCTTCCCGGCAACAATTAATAGACTGGATGGAGGCGGATAAAGTTGCAGGACCACTTCTGCG
CTCGGCCCTTCCGGCTGGCTGGTTTATTGCTGATAAATCTGGAGCCGGTGAGCGTGGGTCTCGCGGTATC
ATTGCAGCACTGGGGCCAGATGGTAAGCCCTCCCGTATCGTAGTTATCTACACGACGGGGAGTCAGGCAA
CTATGGATGAACGAAATAGACAGATCGCTGAGATAGGTGCCTCACTGATTAAGCATTGGTAACTGTCAGA
CCAAGTTTACTCATATATACTTTAGATTGATTTAAAACTTCATTTTTAATTTAAAAGGATCTAGGTGAAG
ATCCTTTTTGATAATCTCATGACCAAAATCCCTTAACGTGAGTTTTCGTTCCACTGAGCGTCAGACCCCG
TAGAAAAGATCAAAGGATCTTCTTGAGATCCTTTTTTTCTGCGCGTAATCTGCTGCTTGCAAACAAAAAA
ACCACCGCTACCAGCGGTGGTTTGTTTGCCGGATCAAGAGCTACCAACTCTTTTTCCGAAGGTAACTGGC
TTCAGCAGAGCGCAGATACCAAATACTGTCCTTCTAGTGTAGCCGTAGTTAGGCCACCACTTCAAGAACT
CTGTAGCACCGCCTACATACCTCGCTCTGCTAATCCTGTTACCAGTGGCTGCTGCCAGTGGCGATAAGTC
GTGTCTTACCGGGTTGGACTCAAGACGATAGTTACCGGATAAGGCGCAGCGGTCGGGCTGAACGGGGGGT
TCGTGCACACAGCCCAGCTTGGAGCGAACGACCTACACCGAACTGAGATACCTACAGCGTGAGCTATGAG
AAAGCGCCACGCTTCCCGAAGGGAGAAAGGCGGACAGGTATCCGGTAAGCGGCAGGGTCGGAACAGGAGA
GCGCACGAGGGAGCTTCCAGGGGGAAACGCCTGGTATCTTTATAGTCCTGTCGGGTTTCGCCACCTCTGA
CTTGAGCGTCGATTTTTGTGATGCTCGTCAGGGGGGCGGAGCCTATGGA
Features (pLannotate 1.2.2; 17 found; start..end, strand, type, name):
     50..183     +  rep_origin     RSF ori (fragment): Plasmids containing the RSF 1030 origin of replication can be propagated in E. coli cells that contain additional plasmids with compatible origins.
    188..239     -  misc_feature   bom (fragment): basis of mobility region from pBR322
    246..323     +  promoter       lacI promoter: lacI
    324..1406    +  CDS            lacI: lac repressor; lacI; The lac repressor binds to the lac operator to inhibit transcription in E. coli. This inhibition can be relieved by adding lactose or isopropyl-β-D-thiogalactopyranoside (IPTG).
   1419..1440    +  protein_bind   CAP binding site: CAP binding activates transcription in the presence of cAMP. E. coli catabolite activator protein
   1455..1485    +  promoter       lac promoter: promoter for the E. coli lac operon
   1493..1509    +  protein_bind   lac operator: The lac repressor binds to the lac operator to inhibit transcription in E. coli. This inhibition can be relieved by adding lactose or isopropyl-β-D-thiogalactopyranoside (IPTG). lac repressor encoded by lacI
   1529..1702    +  CDS            lacZα: LacZα fragment of β-galactosidase; lacZ fragment
   1966..2082    -  CDS            yciV (fragment): RNAAM_ECOLI - Also known as trpH From Escherichia coli (strain K12).
   2158..2186    +  promoter       tac promoter: strong E. coli promoter; hybrid between the trp and lac UV5 promoters
   2194..2210    +  protein_bind   lac operator: The lac repressor binds to the lac operator to inhibit transcription in E. coli. This inhibition can be relieved by adding lactose or isopropyl-β-D-thiogalactopyranoside (IPTG). lac repressor encoded by lacI
   2233..2886    +  CDS            GST26_SCHJA: Experimental evidence at protein level: Swiss-Prot protein existence level 1. GST isoenzymes appear to play a central role in the parasite detoxification system. Other functions are also suspected including a role in increasing the solubility of haematin in the parasite gut. From Schistosoma japonicum (Blood fluke).
   3711..3750    +  CDS            rop (fragment): Rop protein, which maintains plasmids at low copy number; rop
   3852..3892    +  misc_feature   bom (fragment): basis of mobility region from pBR322
   3997..4101    +  promoter       AmpR promoter: bla
   4102..4962    +  CDS            AmpR: β-lactamase; bla; confers resistance to ampicillin, carbenicillin, and related antibiotics
   5133..2       +  rep_origin     ori (across the origin): high-copy-number ColE1/pMB1/pBR322/pUC origin of replication
