[The description below was written by a language model from this plasmid's Addgene catalogue record and pLannotate feature annotations shown in this document.]
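Description:
pZS077 is a bacterial expression plasmid built on the pGEX-6p-1 backbone for producing CENP-C from the starfish Patiria miniata as an N-terminal glutathione S-transferase (GST) fusion in E. coli. It replicates from a high-copy ColE1/pMB1-type origin and is selected with ampicillin through the β-lactamase (AmpR) gene and its own promoter. The short fragments annotated as RSF ori, bom, rop, yciV, and the lac promoter/lacZα segment appear to be backbone remnants or partial matches picked up by automated annotation, not functional payload.

Expression is driven by the tac promoter, a strong trp/lac hybrid, followed by a lac operator. The plasmid carries its own lacI gene with its promoter, so the lac repressor keeps transcription off until it is relieved by IPTG or lactose. Downstream lies the Schistosoma japonicum GST coding sequence. According to the catalogue entry, the CENP-C insert was cloned between BamHI and XhoI sites so that it is fused after GST. The CENP-C sequence itself is not annotated in the feature table, but an unannotated stretch of roughly 800 nt follows the GST coding sequence, which is where the insert would sit. That length suggests a portion of the protein, though the record does not state whether the insert is full-length or a fragment.

The GST tag permits affinity purification of the fusion on glutathione resin. The stated purpose is simply bacterial expression of CENP-C, a centromere protein. The record does not say how the purified protein was used, although the associated study concerns centromere maintenance in quiescent cells.
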