Addgene plasmid #134235: pZS077
Purpose: Bacterial expression of CENP-C
Depositing lab: Iain Cheeseman. Depositing organization: Whitehead Institute for Biomedical Research. Publication: Quiescent Cells Actively Replenish CENP-A Nucleosomes to Maintain Centromere Identity and Proliferative Potential. Swartz SZ, McKay LS, Su KC, Bury L, Padeganeh A, Maddox PS, Knouse KA, Cheeseman IM. Dev Cell. 2019 Oct 7;51(1):35-48.e7. doi: 10.1016/j.devcel.2019.07.016. Epub 2019 Aug 15. PubMed 31422918.
Backbone
  Vector backbone: pGEX-6p-1
  Vector type: Bacterial Expression
Growth in bacteria
  Bacterial resistance: Ampicillin, 100 μg/mL
  Growth temperature: 37°C
  Growth strain: DH5alpha
  Copy number: High Copy
Gene/Insert
  Gene/Insert name: GST-CENP-C
  Species: Patiria miniata (Starfish)
  Tag / fusion protein: GST (N terminal on insert)
  Cloning method: Restriction Enzyme; 5′ cloning site BamHI (unknown if destroyed); 3′ cloning site XhoI (unknown if destroyed)
Terms and licenses: Academic/Nonprofit Terms; Industry Terms: Not Available to Industry
How to cite: pZS077 was a gift from Iain Cheeseman (Addgene plasmid # 134235 ; http://n2t.net/addgene:134235 ; RRID:Addgene_134235)
